>Addgene plasmid #56247 | mIFP12-Caveolin-C-10 | addgene full sequence | sequence record 218687 | Addgene NGS Result
TTCTTTCCTGCGTTATCCCCTGATTCTGTGGATAACCGTATTACCGCCATGCATTAGTTATTAATAGTAA
TCAATTACGGGGTCATTAGTTCATAGCCCATATATGGAGTTCCGCGTTACATAACTTACGGTAAATGGCC
CGCCTGGCTGACCGCCCAACGACCCCCGCCCATTGACGTCAATAATGACGTATGTTCCCATAGTAACGCC
AATAGGGACTTTCCATTGACGTCAATGGGTGGAGTATTTACGGTAAACTGCCCACTTGGCAGTACATCAA
GTGTATCATATGCCAAGTACGCCCCCTATTGACGTCAATGACGGTAAATGGCCCGCCTGGCATTATGCCC
AGTACATGACCTTATGGGACTTTCCTACTTGGCAGTACATCTACGTATTAGTCATCGCTATTACCATGGT
GATGCGGTTTTGGCAGTACATCAATGGGCGTGGATAGCGGTTTGACTCACGGGGATTTCCAAGTCTCCAC
CCCATTGACGTCAATGGGAGTTTGTTTTGGCACCAAAATCAACGGGACTTTCCAAAATGTCGTAACAACT
CCGCCCCATTGACGCAAATGGGCGGTAGGCGTGTACGGTGGGAGGTCTATATAAGCAGAGCTGGTTTAGT
GAACCGTCAGATCCGCTAGCGCTACCGGTCGCCACCATGTCGGTACCGCTGACTACCTCAGCATTCGGCC
ACGCGTTTCTGGCTAACTGTGAACGCGAGCAGATCCACCTGGCGGGCTCCATTCAGCCGCACGGTATCCT
GCTGGCTGTGAAAGAGCCGGACAACGTGGTGATCCAGGCTTCTATTAACGCTGCGGAGTTCCTGAACACC
AACTCTGTTGTTGGCCGTCCGCTGCGTGACCTGGGCGGCGATCTGCCTTTGCAGATCCTGCCGCACCTGA
ACGGCCCGCTGCACCTGGCTCCGATGACCCTGCGTTGTACCGTGGGTTCTCCGCCGCGTCGTGTGGACTG
TACCATTCATCGTCCGTCTAACGGCGGCCTGATCGTAGAACTGGAACCAGCAACCAAGACCACTAACATT
GCGCCGGCTCTGGACGGTGCGTTTCATCGTATCACTTCTTCATCCTCCCTGATGGGCCTGTGTGACGAAA
CCGCGACTATTATCCGTGAGATTACTGGCTACGACCGTGTGATGGTAGTACGTTTCGATGAAGAGGGTAA
TGGCGAAATTCTGTCCGAACGTCGTCGTGCGGACCTGGAAGCGTTCCTGGGTAACCGCTACCCGGCGTCT
ACTATTCCGCAGATCGCTCGTCGCCTGTACGAACATAACCGTGTTCGCCTGCTGGTAGATGTGAACTATA
CTCCGGTTCCGCTACAGCCGCGCATCAGCCCGCTGAACGGTCGTGATCTGGATATGTCCCTGTCTTGCCT
GCGCTCTATGTCCCCGATCCACCAGAAATACATGCAGGACATGGGCGTTGGCGCGACCCTGGTTTGCTCT
CTGATGGTGTCTGGTCGTCTGTGGGGTCTGATCGCTTGCCACCACTACGAACCGCGCTTCGTTCCGTTCC
ACATTCGCGCTGCTGGCGAAGCGCTGGCGGAAACTTGTGCGATCCGCATCGCGACGCTGGAGAGCTTTGC
ACAGTCTCAGTCCAAAGGTGGCGGAAGCGGCGGCGGAAGCGGTGGCGGAAGTTCCGGACTCAGATCTGGC
AGCAGTGGAGGTTCTGGGGGCAAATACGTAGACTCGGAGGGACATCTCTACACCGTTCCCATCCGGGAAC
AGGGCAACATCTACAAGCCCAACAACAAGGCCATGGCAGACGAGCTGAGCGAGAAGCAAGTGTACGACGC
GCACACCAAGGAGATCGACCTGGTCAACCGCGACCCTAAACACCTCAACGATGACGTGGTCAAGATTGAC
TTTGAAGATGTGATTGCAGAACCAGAAGGGACACACAGTTTTGACGGCATTTGGAAGGCCAGCTTCACCA
CCTTCACTGTGACGAAATACTGGTTTTACCGCTTGCTGTCTGCCCTCTTTGGCATCCCGATGGCACTCAT
CTGGGGCATTTACTTCGCCATTCTCTCTTTCCTGCACATCTGGGCAGTTGTACCATGCATTAAGAGCTTC
CTGATTGAGATTCAGTGCATCAGCCGTGTCTATTCCATCTACGTCCACACCGTCTGTGACCCACTCTTTG
AAGCTGTTGGGAAAATATTCAGCAATGTCCGCATCAACTTGCAGAAAGAAATATAAGAATTCTGCAGTCG
ACGGTACCGCGGGCCCGGGATCCACCGGATCTAGATAACTGATCATAATCAGCCATACCACATTTGTAGA
GGTTTTACTTGCTTTAAAAAACCTCCCACACCTCCCCCTGAACCTGAAACATAAAATGAATGCAATTGTT
GTTGTTAACTTGTTTATTGCAGCTTATAATGGTTACAAATAAAGCAATAGCATCACAAATTTCACAAATA
AAGCATTTTTTTCACTGCATTCTAGTTGTGGTTTGTCCAAACTCATCAATGTATCTTAACGCGTAAATTG
TAAGCGTTAATATTTTGTTAAAATTCGCGTTAAATTTTTGTTAAATCAGCTCATTTTTTAACCAATAGGC
CGAAATCGGCAAAATCCCTTATAAATCAAAAGAATAGACCGAGATAGGGT
[37 nt withheld, positions 2641-2677]
AAAGAACGTGGACTCCAACGTCAAAGG
[49 nt withheld, positions 2705-2753]
T
[91 nt withheld, positions 2755-2845]
G
[124 nt withheld, positions 2847-2970]
CAGGTGGCACTTTTCGGGGAAATGTGCGCGGAACCCCTATTTGTTTATTTTTCTAAATACATTCAAATAT
GTATCCGCTCATGAGACAATAACCCTGATAAATGCTTCAATAATATTGAAAAAGGAAGAGTCCTGAGGCG
GAAAGAACCAGCTGTGGAATGTGTGTCAGTTAGGGTGTGGAAAGTCCCCAGGCTCCCCAGCAGGCAGAAG
TATGCAAAGCATGCATCTCAATTAGTCAGCAACCAGGTGTGGAAAGTCCCCAGGCTCCCCAGCAGGCAGA
AGTATGCAAAGCATGCATCTCAATTAGTCAGCAACCATAGTCCCGCCCCTAACTCCGCCCATCCCGCCCC
TAACTCCGCCCAGTTCCGCCCATTCTCCGCCCCATGGCTGACTAATTTTTTTTATTTATGCAGAGGCCGA
GGCCGCCTCGGCCTCTGAGCTATTCCAGAAGTAGTGAGGAGGCTTTTTTGGAGGCCTAGGCTTTTGCAAA
GATCGATCAAGAGACAGGATGAGGATCGTTTCGCATGATTGAACAAGATGGATTGCACGCAGGTTCTCCG
GCCGCTTGGGTGGAGAGGCTATTCGGCTATGACTGGGCACAACAGACAATCGGCTGCTCTGATGCCGCCG
TGTTCCGGCTGTCAGCGCAGGGGCGCCCGGTTCTTTTTGTCAAGACCGACCTGTCCGGTGCCCTGAATGA
ACTGCAAGACGAGGCAGCGCGGCTATCGTGGCTGGCCACGACGGGCGTTCCTTGCGCAGCTGTGCTCGAC
GTTGTCACTGAAGCGGGAAGGGACTGGCTGCTATTGGGCGAAGTGCCGGGGCAGGATCTCCTGTCATCTC
ACCTTGCTCCTGCCGAGAAAGTATCCATCATGGCTGATGCAATGCGGCGGCTGCATACGCTTGATCCGGC
TACCTGCCCATTCGACCACCAAGCGAAACATCGCATCGAGCGAGCACGTACTCGGATGGAAGCCGGTCTT
GTCGATCAGGATGATCTGGACGAAGAGCATCAGGGGCTCGCGCCAGCCGAACTGTTCGCCAGGCTCAAGG
CGAGCATGCCCGACGGCGAGGATCTCGTCGTGACCCATGGCGATGCCTGCTTGCCGAATATCATGGTGGA
AAATGGCCGCTTTTCTGGATTCATCGACTGTGGCCGGCTGGGTGTGGCGGACCGCTATCAGGACATAGCG
TTGGCTACCCGTGATATTGCTGAAGAGCTTGGCGGCGAATGGGCTGACCGCTTCCTCGTGCTTTACGGTA
TCGCCGCTCCCGATTCGCAGCGCATCGCCTTCTATCGCCTTCTTGACGAGTTCTTCTGAGCGGGACTCTG
GGGTTCGAAATGACCGACCAAGCGACGCCCAACCTGCCATCACGAGATTTCGATTCCACCGCCGCCTTCT
ATGAAAGGTTGGGCTTCGGAATCGTTTTCCGGGACGCCGGCTGGATGATCCTCCAGCGCGGGGATCTCAT
GCTGGAGTTCTTCGCCCACCCTAGGGGGAGGCTAACTGAAACACGGAAGGAGACAATACCGGAAGGAACC
CGCGCTATGACGGCAATAAAAAGACAGAATAAAACGCACGGTGTTGGGTCGTTTGTTCATAAACGCGGGG
TTCGGTCCCAGGGCTGGCACTCTGTCGATACCCCACCGAGACCCCATTGGGGCCAATACGCCCGCGTTTC
TTCCTTTTCCCCACCCCACCCCCCAAGTTCGGGTGAAGGCCCAGGGCTCGCAGCCAACGTCGGGGCGGCA
GGCCCTGCCATAGCCTCAGGTTACTCATATATACTTTAGATTGATTTAAAACTTCATTTTTAATTTAAAA
GGATCTAGGTGAAGATCCTTTTTGATAATCTCATGACCAAAATCCCTTAACGTGAGTTTTCGTTCCACTG
AGCGTCAGACCCCGTAGAAAAGATCAAAGGATCTTCTTGAGATCCTTTTTTTCTGCGCGTAATCTGCTGC
TTGCAAACAAAAAAACCACCGCTACCAGCGGTGGTTTGTTTGCCGGATCAAGAGCTACCAACTCTTTTTC
CGAAGGTAACTGGCTTCAGCAGAGCGCAGATACCAAATACTGTTCTTCTAGTGTAGCCGTAGTTAGGCCA
CCACTTCAAGAACTCTGTAGCACCGCCTACATACCTCGCTCTGCTAATCCTGTTACCAGTGGCTGCTGCC
AGTGGCGATAAGTCGTGTCTTACCGGGTTGGACTCAAGACGATAGTTACCGGATAAGGCGCAGCGGTCGG
GCTGAACGGGGGGTTCGTGCACACAGCCCAGCTTGGAGCGAACGACCTACACCGAACTGAGATACCTACA
GCGTGAGCTATGAGAAAGCGCCACGCTTCCCGAAGGGAGAAAGGCGGACAGGTATCCGGTAAGCGGCAGG
GTCGGAACAGGAGAGCGCACGAGGGAGCTTCCAGGGGGAAACGCCTGGTATCTTTATAGTCCTGTCGGGT
TTCGCCACCTCTGACTTGAGCGTCGATTTTTGTGATGCTCGTCAGGGGGGCGGAGCCTATGGAAAAACGC
CAGCAACGCGGCCTTTTTACGGTTCCTGGCCTTTTGCTGGCCTTTTGCTCACATG
Features (pLannotate 1.2.2; 16 found; start..end, strand, type, name):
      1..47      +  rep_origin     RSF ori (fragment): Plasmids containing the RSF 1030 origin of replication can be propagated in E. coli cells that contain additional plasmids with compatible origins.
    115..418     +  enhancer       CMV enhancer: human cytomegalovirus immediate early enhancer
    419..622     +  promoter       CMV promoter: human cytomegalovirus (CMV) immediate early promoter
    667..1626    +  CDS            mIFP: mIFP is a basic (constitutively fluorescent) near ir fluorescent protein published in 2015, derived from Bradyrhizobium sp.. It has very low acid sensitivity. It requires the cofactor biliverdin for fluorescence.
   1696..2223    +  CDS            CAV1: CAV1_CHLAE - Experimental evidence at protein level: Swiss-Prot protein existence level 1. May act as a scaffolding protein within caveolar membranes. Forms a stable heterooligomeric complex with CAV2 that targets to lipid rafts and drives caveolae formation. Mediates the recruitment of CAVIN proteins (CAVIN1/2/3/4) to the caveolae (By similarity). Interacts directly with G-protein alpha subunits and can functionally regulate their activity (By similarity). Involved in the costimulatory signal essential for T-cell receptor (TCR)-mediated T-cell activation. Its binding to DPP4 induces T-cell pr
   2227..2263    +  misc_feature   MCS (fragment): multiple cloning site
   2280..2364    +  CDS            large T antigen (fragment): large T antigen from SV40 (simian virus 40)
   2387..2508    +  polyA_signal   SV40 poly(A) signal: SV40 polyadenylation signal
   2542..2970    -  rep_origin     f1 ori (sequence partly withheld): f1 bacteriophage origin of replication; arrow indicates direction of (+) strand synthesis
   2997..3101    +  promoter       AmpR promoter: bla
   3103..3460    +  promoter       SV40 promoter: SV40 enhancer and early promoter
   3495..4289    +  CDS            NeoR/KanR: aminoglycoside phosphotransferase from Tn5; aph(3')-II (or nptII); confers resistance to neomycin, kanamycin, and G418 (Geneticin®)
   4310..4462    +  CDS            ble (fragment): BLE_KLEPN - Experimental evidence at protein level: Swiss-Prot protein existence level 1. Binding protein with a strong affinity to the bleomycin family of antibiotics. Binds to CL990; an antimitotic-antibiotic compound. From Klebsiella pneumoniae.
   4521..4568    +  polyA_signal   HSV TK poly(A) signal: herpes simplex virus thymidine kinase polyadenylation signal (Cole and Stacy, 1985)
   4659..4675    -  polyA_signal   bGH poly(A) signal (fragment): bovine growth hormone polyadenylation signal
   4897..5485    +  rep_origin     ori: high-copy-number ColE1/pMB1/pBR322/pUC origin of replication
