[The description below was written by a language model from this plasmid's Addgene catalogue record and pLannotate feature annotations shown in this document.]
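Description:
mIFP12-Caveolin-C-10 is a mammalian expression plasmid built on the mIFP12-C1 backbone, a C1-style fusion vector in which the fluorescent protein sits upstream of the cloning site. It expresses human caveolin-1 (CAV1) fused at its N terminus to mIFP, a monomeric near-infrared fluorescent protein derived from a Bradyrhizobium bacteriophytochrome that needs the cofactor biliverdin to fluoresce; the record gives excitation and emission maxima of 683 and 704 nm. The sequenced plasmid is 5,545 nt. Transcription is driven by the human cytomegalovirus immediate early enhancer and promoter, followed by the mIFP coding sequence, a short linker region, the CAV1 open reading frame, remnants of the multiple cloning site and an SV40 polyadenylation signal. The automated annotation matched the CAV1 sequence to a green monkey Swiss-Prot entry, but the catalogue lists the insert as human, which probably reflects the close similarity of the orthologues.

For propagation in E. coli the plasmid carries a high-copy ColE1/pUC-type origin, and an f1 origin is also present. A single NeoR/KanR (Tn5 aminoglycoside phosphotransferase) gene serves both hosts: a bacterial promoter drives it for kanamycin selection in bacteria, while the SV40 early promoter and an HSV TK polyadenylation signal allow G418 selection of stably transfected mammalian cells. Several small annotated fragments (RSF ori, large T antigen, ble, bGH poly(A)) appear to be partial matches to backbone sequence rather than functional parts.

The construct is intended as a localization marker, labelling membrane and caveolar structures with a near-infrared signal for imaging in mammalian cells.
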