Addgene plasmid #56247: mIFP12-Caveolin-C-10
Purpose: Localization: Membrane, Excitation: 683, Emission: 704
Depositing lab: Michael Davidson. Depositing organization: Florida State University, Tallahassee. Publication: A naturally monomeric infrared fluorescent protein for protein labeling in vivo. Yu D, Baird MA, Allen JR, Howe ES, Klassen MP, Reade A, Makhijani K, Song Y, Liu S, Murthy Z, Zhang SQ, Weiner OD, Kornberg TB, Jan YN, Davidson MW, Shu X. Nat Methods. 2015 Aug;12(8):763-765. doi: 10.1038/nmeth.3447. Epub 2015 Jun 22. PubMed 26098020.
Backbone
  Vector backbone: mIFP12-C1
  Backbone size w/o insert (bp): 4750
  Vector type: Mammalian Expression
  Selectable markers: Neomycin (select with G418)
Growth in bacteria
  Bacterial resistance: Kanamycin, 50 μg/mL
  Growth temperature: 37°C
  Growth strain: DH5alpha
  Copy number: High Copy
Gene/Insert
  Gene/Insert name: Caveolin (alt name: NM_001753)
  Species: H. sapiens (human)
  Entrez Gene: CAV1 (a.k.a. BSCL3, CGL3, LCCNS, MSTP085, PPH3, VIP21)
  Promoter: CMV
  Tag / fusion protein: mIFP12 (N terminal on backbone)
  Cloning method: Unknown
  Sequencing primers: 5′ CMV-F; 3′ SV40pA-R
Terms and licenses: Academic/Nonprofit Terms; Industry Terms
Depositor comments: . Excitation = 683; Emission = 704
How to cite: mIFP12-Caveolin-C-10 was a gift from Michael Davidson (Addgene plasmid # 56247 ; http://n2t.net/addgene:56247 ; RRID:Addgene_56247)
