>Addgene plasmid #56247 | mIFP12-Caveolin-C-10 | depositor partial sequence | sequence record 87147 | insert sequence
CGTCAGATCCGCTAGCGCTACCGGTCGCCACCATGTCGGTACCGCTGACTACCTCAGCATTCGGCCACGC
GTTTCTGGCTAACTGTGAACGCGAGCAGATCCACCTGGCGGGCTCCATTCAGCCGCACGGTATCCTGCTG
GCTGTGAAAGAGCCGGACAACGTGGTGATCCAGGCTTCTATTAACGCTGCGGAGTTCCTGAACACCAACT
CTGTTGTTGGCCGTCCGCTGCGTGACCTGGGCGGCGATCTGCCTTTGCAGATCCTGCCGCACCTGAACGG
CCCGCTGCACCTGGCTCCGATGACCCTGCGTTGTACCGTGGGTTCTCCGCCGCGTCGTGTGGACTGTACC
ATTCATCGTCCGTCTAACGGCGGCCTGATCGTAGAACTGGAACCAGCAACCAAGACCACTAACATTGCGC
CGGCTCTGGACGGTGCGTTTCATCGTATCACTTCTTCATCCTCCCTGATGGGCCTGTGTGACGAAACCGC
GACTATTATCCGTGAGATTACTGGCTACGACCGTGTGATGGTAGTACGTTTCGATGAAGAGGGTAATGGC
GAAATTCTGTCCGAACGTCGTCGTGCGGACCTGGAAGCGTTCCTGGGTAACCGCTACCCGGCGTCTACTA
TTCCGCAGATCGCTCGTCGCCTGTACGAACATAACCGTGTTCGCCTGCTGGTAGATGTGAACTATACTCC
GGTTCCGCTACAGCCGCGCATCAGCCCGCTGAACGGTCGTGATCTGGATATGTCCCTGTCTTGCCTGCGC
TCTATGTCCCCGATCCACCAGAAATACATGCAGGACATGGGCGTTGGCGCGACCCTGGTTTGCTCTCTGA
TGGTGTCTGGTCGTCTGTGGGGTCTGATCGCTTGCCACCACTACGAACCGCGCTTCGTTCCGTTCCACAT
TCGCGCTGCTGGCGAAGCGCTGGCGGAAACTTGTGCGATCCGCATCGCGACGCTGGAGAGCTTTGCACAG
TCTCAGTCCAAAGGTGGCGGAAGCGGCGGCGGAAGCGGTGGCGGAAGTTCCGGACTCAGATCTGGCAGCA
GTGGAGGTTCTGGGGGCAAATACGTAGACTCGGAGGGACATCTCTACACCGTTCCCATCCGGGAACAGGG
CAACATCTACAAGCCCAACAACAAGGCCATGGCAGACGAGCTGAGCGAGAAGCAAGTGTACGACGCGCAC
ACCAAGGAGATCGACCTGGTCAACCGCGACCCTAAACACCTCAACGATGACGTGGTCAAGATTGACTTTG
AAGATGTGATTGCAGAACCAGAAGGGACACACAGTTTTGACGGCATTTGGAAGGCCAGCTTCACCACCTT
CACTGTGACGAAATACTGGTTTTACCGCTTGCTGTCTGCCCTCTTTGGCATCCCGATGGCACTCATCTGG
GGCATTTACTTCGCCATTCTCTCTTTCCTGCACATCTGGGCAGTTGTACCATGCATTAAGAGCTTCCTGA
TTGAGATTCAGTGCATCAGCCGTGTCTATTCCATCTACGTCCACACCGTCTGTGACCCACTCTTTGAAGC
TGTTGGGAAAATATTCAGCAATGTCCGCATCAACTTGCAGAAAGAAATATAAGAATTCTGCAGTCGACGG
TACCGCGGGCCCGGGATCCACCGGATCTAGATAACTGATCATAATCAGCCATAC
